Addgene plasmid #25968: pCDNA3.1 KSR2
Depositing lab: Rob Lewis. Depositing organization: University of Nebraska Medical Center. Publication: KSR2 is an essential regulator of AMP kinase, energy expenditure, and insulin sensitivity. Costanzo-Garvey DL, Pfluger PT, Dougherty MK, Stock JL, Boehm M, Chaika O, Fernandez MR, Fisher K, Kortum RL, Hong EG, Jun JY, Ko HJ, Schreiner A, Volle DJ, Treece T, Swift AL, Winer M, Chen D, Wu M, Leon LR, Shaw AS, McNeish J, Kim JK, Morrison DK, Tschoep MH, Lewis RE. Cell Metab. 2009 Nov . 10(5):366-78. 10.1016/j.cmet.2009.09.010 PubMed 19883615.
Backbone
  Vector backbone: pCDNA3.1
  Backbone manufacturer: Invitrogen
  Backbone size w/o insert (bp): 5400
  Vector type: Mammalian Expression
  Selectable markers: Neomycin (select with G418)
Growth in bacteria
  Bacterial resistance: Ampicillin, 100 μg/mL
  Growth temperature: 37°C
  Growth strain: DH5alpha
  Copy number: High Copy
Gene/Insert
  Gene/Insert name: Kinase suppressor of Ras 2 (alt name: KSR2)
  Species: M. musculus (mouse)
  Insert size (bp): 2844
  GenBank ID: DQ531035
  Entrez Gene: Ksr2
  Tag / fusion protein: Flag (C terminal on insert)
  Cloning method: Restriction Enzyme; 5′ cloning site Nhe1 (not destroyed); 3′ cloning site Hind3 (not destroyed)
  Sequencing primers: 5′ T7; 3′ SP6
Terms and licenses: Academic/Nonprofit Terms; Industry Terms: Not Available to Industry
How to cite: pCDNA3.1 KSR2 was a gift from Rob Lewis (Addgene plasmid # 25968 ; http://n2t.net/addgene:25968 ; RRID:Addgene_25968)
