[The description below was written by a language model from this plasmid's Addgene catalogue record.]
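Description:
pCDNA3.1 KSR2 is a mammalian expression plasmid built on the Invitrogen pCDNA3.1 backbone (about 5.4 kb without insert). It carries the mouse Kinase suppressor of Ras 2 (Ksr2) coding sequence as an insert of roughly 2.8 kb. The insert was placed by restriction cloning between NheI and HindIII sites, both of which remain intact, so the cassette can be excised or transferred. KSR2 is expressed with a C-terminal Flag epitope, allowing detection or immunoprecipitation with anti-Flag antibodies without a KSR2-specific reagent. In bacteria the plasmid is maintained at high copy number under ampicillin selection. In mammalian cells it provides a neomycin resistance marker, so G418 can be used to select stably transfected cells.

The record does not list the promoter or other regulatory elements and gives no feature table. pCDNA3.1 vectors generally drive the insert from the CMV immediate-early promoter with a downstream polyadenylation signal, and this is presumably the arrangement here. The listed sequencing primers, T7 at the 5′ end and SP6 at the 3′ end, indicate that these primer sites flank the cloning region.

KSR2 is a molecular scaffold related to KSR1 and associated with Ras/Raf/MEK/ERK signalling. The associated publication describes it as an essential regulator of AMP kinase, energy expenditure and insulin sensitivity. The construct is therefore suited to transient or stable overexpression of tagged mouse KSR2 in cultured mammalian cells. Such work could include studying its interaction partners, its signalling role and its effects on cellular energy metabolism.
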