>Addgene plasmid #25968 | pCDNA3.1 KSR2 | addgene partial sequence | sequence record 31978 | 25968 with BGH-rev
TAGCTTTCACTTATCGTCGTCATCCTTGTAATCCAGCTCTGCAGACTTCCAGAAATGTCCGGGGTGCGAC
AGGCGGCGGTTTCGCTTTGGCAGTTTCTCTAGCATGTCCATGAGCTTGGTAAAGGTGGGCCGCTCTTCCT
GCTCGAAGGCCCAGCAGAAGAGCAGTATGTCCGAGATTTCTTTTCCCATGCCAATCTGGCTGAGGTTGGG
CTTCATTCCCGTGCCCATCTGCCAAATGATTGCCTCTGCTGGTTGGGTCTTGAATGGCCACTCCCTGGCG
TGGAGCTCATACCAGATGGTGCCAAGCGCAAAGACATCCGAGTGCTTGGAGAATGGGAGCTTGTCCTCTT
CTGTGTCAGGGGACAGCTGGCGGATGATTTCTGGGGCCAGGTGACACAGCCAGCCGTTCTGGATCCGCAG
TTTGTCGTCCCGCCGGCCAGCCTGCAGCACCCCGGAAATGCTGAAGAGCCCAAAGTCTGTGATGACCACT
TTGCCGTTGTCATAGAAGACGTTCTTCGATTTGAGGTCCTTATGAAGGATCCCCTTGGCGTGGAGGTAGC
CCATGCCCTTTACAATCTCTTGCGCGATCTGCCTGGTTTTGTTGACATCCAAGACAATCTTGGCGTCCCT
CACCACAGAGTAGAGTGTCCGTCCCTTACAGAGGCTGGTGATGATGGCCAAGTGGGGTGGGCTCATGCAG
GCTCCCATGAAGAGCACCACGTTCTCGTGCCTCGTCTGCCTGTAGGCCATCACTTCCCGCTTGAAGGCCT
TAAGCTGGTCCTCATTGTCCCTCTCTATGTCAATCAACCGGATGGCCACCTCGCCGTGCCAGCGTCCGTG
GTAAACCTGCCCGAAGCGACCCTTCCCGATGAGCTCGCCATCCTCTA
